>Addgene plasmid #87318 | pUC19-Top-Toehold-mCherry | addgene full sequence | sequence record 174668 | Addgene NGS Result
AAACCGCCTCTCCCCGCGCGTTGGCCGATTCATTAATGCAGCTGGCACGACAGGTTTCCCGACTGGAAAG
CGGGCAGTGAGCGCAACGCAATTAATGTGAGTTAGCTCACTCATTAGGCACCCCAGGCTTTACACTTTAT
GCTTCCGGCTCGTATGTTGTGTGGAATTGTGAGCGGATAACAATTTCACACAGGAAACAGCTATGACCAT
GATTACGCCAAGCTTGCATGCCTGCAGGTCGACTCTAGACGATCCCGCGAAATTGAGCTAACACCGTGCG
TGTTGACAATTTTACCTCTGGCGGTGATAATGGTTGCAGGATGATGGAGACGGTCGGGTCCAGGATCATT
CATGGCAAGAGACGGTCGGGTCCAGATGATGCGGATCCCTGTCTTATCTTATCTATCTCGTTTATCCCTG
CATACAGAAACAGAGGAGATATGCAATGATAAACGAGAACCTGGCGGCAGCGCAAAAGATGGTGAGCAAG
GGCGAGGAGGATAACATGGCCATCATCAAGGAGTTCATGCGCTTCAAGGTTCACATGGAGGGCTCCGTGA
ACGGCCACGAGTTCGAGATCGAGGGCGAGGGCGAGGGCCGCCCCTACGAGGGCACCCAGACCGCCAAGCT
GAAGGTGACCAAGGGTGGCCCCCTGCCCTTCGCCTGGGACATCCTGTCCCCTCAGTTCATGTACGGCTCC
AAGGCCTACGTGAAGCACCCCGCCGACATCCCCGACTACTTGAAGCTGTCCTTCCCCGAGGGCTTCAAGT
GGGAGCGCGTGATGAACTTCGAGGACGGCGGCGTGGTGACCGTGACCCAGGACTCCTCCCTGCAAGACGG
CGAGTTCATCTACAAGGTGAAGCTGCGCGGCACCAACTTCCCCTCCGACGGCCCCGTAATGCAGAAGAAG
ACTATGGGCTGGGAGGCCTCCTCCGAGCGGATGTACCCCGAGGACGGCGCGCTGAAGGGCGAGATCAAGC
AGAGGCTGAAGCTGAAGGACGGCGGCCACTACGACGCTGAGGTCAAGACCACCTACAAGGCCAAGAAGCC
CGTGCAACTGCCCGGCGCGTACAACGTCAACATCAAGTTGGACATCACCTCCCACAACGAGGACTACACC
ATCGTGGAACAGTACGAACGCGCCGAGGGCCGCCACTCCACCGGCGGCATGGACGAGCTGTACAAGTAAT
AGCATAACCCCTTGGGGCTCTAAACGGGTCTTGAGGGGTTTTGCCCGGGTACCGAGCTCGAATTCACTGG
CCGTCGTTTTACAACGTCGTGACTGGGAAAACCCTGGCGTTACCCAACTTAATCGCCTTGCAGCACATCC
CCCTTTCGCCAGCTGGCGTAATAGCGAAGAGGCCCGCACCGATCGCCCTTCCCAACAGTTGCGCAGCCTG
AATGGCGAATGGCGCCTGATGCGGTATTTTCTCCTTACGCATCTGTGCGGTATTTCACACCGCATATGGT
GCACTCTCAGTACAATCTGCTCTGATGCCGCATAGTTAAGCCAGCCCCGACACCCGCCAACACCCGCTGA
CGCGCCCTGACGGGCTTGTCTGCTCCCGGCATCCGCTTACAGACAAGCTGTGACCGTCTCCGGGAGCTGC
ATGTGTCAGAGGTTTTCACCGTCATCACCGAAACGCGCGAGACGAAAGGGCCTCGTGATACGCCTATTTT
TATAGGTTAATGTCATGATAATAATGGTTTCTTAGACGTCAGGTGGCACTTTTCGGGGAAATGTGCGCGG
AACCCCTATTTGTTTATTTTTCTAAATACATTCAAATATGTATCCGCTCATGAGACAATAACCCTGATAA
ATGCTTCAATAATATTGAAAAAGGAAGAGTATGAGTATTCAACATTTCCGTGTCGCCCTTATTCCCTTTT
TTGCGGCATTTTGCCTTCCTGTTTTTGCTCACCCAGAAACGCTGGTGAAAGTAAAAGATGCTGAAGATCA
GTTGGGTGCACGAGTGGGTTACATCGAACTGGATCTCAACAGCGGTAAGATCCTTGAGAGTTTTCGCCCC
GAAGAACGTTTTCCAATGATGAGCACTTTTAAAGTTCTGCTATGTGGCGCGGTATTATCCCGTATTGACG
CCGGGCAAGAGCAACTCGGTCGCCGCATACACTATTCTCAGAATGACTTGGTTGAGTACTCACCAGTCAC
AGAAAAGCATCTTACGGATGGCATGACAGTAAGAGAATTATGCAGTGCTGCCATAACCATGAGTGATAAC
ACTGCGGCCAACTTACTTCTGACAACGATCGGAGGACCGAAGGAGCTAACCGCTTTTTTGCACAACATGG
GGGATCATGTAACTCGCCTTGATCGTTGGGAACCGGAGCTGAATGAAGCCATACCAAACGACGAGCGTGA
CACCACGATGCCTGTAGCAATGGCAACAACGTTGCGCAAACTATTAACTGGCGAACTACTTACTCTAGCT
TCCCGGCAACAATTAATAGACTGGATGGAGGCGGATAAAGTTGCAGGACCACTTCTGCGCTCGGCCCTTC
CGGCTGGCTGGTTTATTGCTGATAAATCTGGAGCCGGTGAGCGTGGGTCTCGCGGTATCATTGCAGCACT
GGGGCCAGATGGTAAGCCCTCCCGTATCGTAGTTATCTACACGACGGGGAGTCAGGCAACTATGGATGAA
CGAAATAGACAGATCGCTGAGATAGGTGCCTCACTGATTAAGCATTGGTAACTGTCAGACCAAGTTTACT
CATATATACTTTAGATTGATTTAAAACTTCATTTTTAATTTAAAAGGATCTAGGTGAAGATCCTTTTTGA
TAATCTCATGACCAAAATCCCTTAACGTGAGTTTTCGTTCCACTGAGCGTCAGACCCCGTAGAAAAGATC
AAAGGATCTTCTTGAGATCCTTTTTTTCTGCGCGTAATCTGCTGCTTGCAAACAAAAAAACCACCGCTAC
CAGCGGTGGTTTGTTTGCCGGATCAAGAGCTACCAACTCTTTTTCCGAAGGTAACTGGCTTCAGCAGAGC
GCAGATACCAAATACTGTTCTTCTAGTGTAGCCGTAGTTAGGCCACCACTTCAAGAACTCTGTAGCACCG
CCTACATACCTCGCTCTGCTAATCCTGTTACCAGTGGCTGCTGCCAGTGGCGATAAGTCGTGTCTTACCG
GGTTGGACTCAAGACGATAGTTACCGGATAAGGCGCAGCGGTCGGGCTGAACGGGGGGTTCGTGCACACA
GCCCAGCTTGGAGCGAACGACCTACACCGAACTGAGATACCTACAGCGTGAGCTATGAGAAAGCGCCACG
CTTCCCGAAGGGAGAAAGGCGGACAGGTATCCGGTAAGCGGCAGGGTCGGAACAGGAGAGCGCACGAGGG
AGCTTCCAGGGGGAAACGCCTGGTATCTTTATAGTCCTGTCGGGTTTCGCCACCTCTGACTTGAGCGTCG
ATTTTTGTGATGCTCGTCAGGGGGGCGGAGCCTATGGAAAAACGCCAGCAACGCGGCCTTTTTACGGTTC
CTGGCCTTTTGCTGGCCTTTTGCTCACATGTTCTTTCCTGCGTTATCCCCTGATTCTGTGGATAACCGTA
TTACCGCCTTTGAGTGAGCTGATACCGCTCGCCGCAGCCGAACGACCGAGCGCAGCGAGTCAGTGAGCGA
GGAAGCGGAAGAGCGCCCAATACGC
Features (pLannotate 1.2.2; 14 found; start..end, strand, type, name):
     93..114     +  protein_bind   CAP binding site: CAP binding activates transcription in the presence of cAMP. E. coli catabolite activator protein
    129..159     +  promoter       lac promoter: promoter for the E. coli lac operon
    167..183     +  protein_bind   lac operator: The lac repressor binds to the lac operator to inhibit transcription in E. coli. This inhibition can be relieved by adding lactose or isopropyl-β-D-thiogalactopyranoside (IPTG). lac repressor encoded by lacI
    220..256     -  misc_feature   MCS (fragment): pUC18/19 multiple cloning site
    479..1186    +  CDS            mCherry: mCherry is a basic (constitutively fluorescent) red fluorescent protein published in 2004, derived from Discosoma sp.. It is reported to be a very rapidly-maturing monomer with low acid sensitivity.
   1190..1232    +  terminator     T7 terminator (fragment): transcription terminator for bacteriophage T7 RNA polymerase
   1234..1255    -  misc_feature   MCS (fragment): pUC18/19 multiple cloning site
   1252..1409    +  CDS            lacZα (fragment): LacZα fragment of β-galactosidase; lacZ fragment
   1415..1514    -  misc_feature   bom (fragment): basis of mobility region from pBR322
   1616..1651    -  CDS            rop (fragment): Rop protein, which maintains plasmids at low copy number; rop
   1746..1850    +  promoter       AmpR promoter: bla
   1851..2711    +  CDS            AmpR: β-lactamase; bla; confers resistance to ampicillin, carbenicillin, and related antibiotics
   2882..3470    +  rep_origin     ori: high-copy-number ColE1/pMB1/pBR322/pUC origin of replication
   3653..80      +  CDS            lacI (fragment) (across the origin): lac repressor; lacI; The lac repressor binds to the lac operator to inhibit transcription in E. coli. This inhibition can be relieved by adding lactose or isopropyl-β-D-thiogalactopyranoside (IPTG).
