[The description below was written by a language model from this plasmid's Addgene catalogue record and pLannotate feature annotations shown in this document.]
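Description:
pUC19-Top-Toehold-mCherry is a small (about 3.7 kb) high-copy bacterial expression and synthetic-biology plasmid built on pUC19. It is propagated in E. coli through the pUC-type ColE1/pMB1 origin and selected with ampicillin via the bla (AmpR) gene and its own promoter. The feature table also picks up the usual pUC19 remnants: the CAP site, lac promoter and operator, lacZα and lacI fragments, and short bom and rop fragments. The multiple cloning site is split by the insert, which was placed between retained XbaI and XmaI sites.

The roughly 1 kb synthetic insert is recorded as being driven by the P70a promoter. This promoter is not annotated in the feature table, nor are the aptamer and switch sequences, which presumably occupy the unannotated stretch between the MCS fragment and the mCherry coding sequence. The transcript carries the "Top" half of the Split-Broccoli system, a fluorogenic RNA aptamer divided into two strands that must hybridise to reconstitute a functional, dye-binding structure. Downstream lies an RNA toehold switch (TS2_KS01) controlling mCherry, followed by a partial T7 terminator. Toehold switches generally sequester the ribosome binding site and start codon in a hairpin until a complementary trigger RNA opens the structure, so red fluorescence here reports trigger-dependent translation.

The design thus couples an RNA-level readout (Broccoli fluorescence on assembly with a partner strand, which is not encoded on this plasmid) with a protein-level readout. It is used for visualising and studying RNA–RNA assembly in bacteria. The record does not state which RNA serves as the switch trigger.
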