Addgene plasmid #87318: pUC19-Top-Toehold-mCherry
Purpose: Expresses the "Top" transcript of the Split-Broccoli system upstream of an RNA Toehold switch controlling mCherry.
Depositing lab: Donald Burke. Depositing organization: University of Missouri at Columbia. Publication: A Fluorescent Split Aptamer for Visualizing RNA-RNA Assembly In Vivo. Alam KK, Tawiah KD, Lichte MF, Porciani D, Burke DH. ACS Synth Biol. 2017 May 26. doi: 10.1021/acssynbio.7b00059. PubMed 28548488.
Backbone
  Vector backbone: pUC19
  Backbone size w/o insert (bp): 2686
  Total vector size (bp): 3668
  Vector type: Bacterial Expression, Synthetic Biology
Growth in bacteria
  Bacterial resistance: Ampicillin, 100 μg/mL
  Growth temperature: 37°C
  Growth strain: DH5alpha
  Copy number: High Copy
Gene/Insert
  Gene/Insert name: Split-Broccoli "Top" transcript upstream of an RNA Toehold (TS2_KS01) controlling mCherry translation.
  Species: Synthetic
  Insert size (bp): 987
  Promoter: P70a
  Cloning method: Restriction Enzyme; 5′ cloning site XbaI (not destroyed); 3′ cloning site XmaI (not destroyed)
  Sequencing primers: 5′ GCTATGACCATGATTACGCCAAG
Terms and licenses: Academic/Nonprofit Terms; Industry Terms: Not Available to Industry
How to cite: pUC19-Top-Toehold-mCherry was a gift from Donald Burke (Addgene plasmid # 87318 ; http://n2t.net/addgene:87318 ; RRID:Addgene_87318)
